>Addgene plasmid #114759 | AT4G20450 N11_pECIA14 | addgene full sequence | sequence record 270159 | Addgene NGS Result
GTAAAACGACGGCCAGTGAATTAATTCGTTGCAGGACAGGATGTGGTGCCCGATGTGACTAGCTCTTTGC
TGCAGGCCGTCCTATCCTCTGGTTCCGATAAGAGACCCAGAACTCCGGCCCCCCACCGCCCACCGCCACC
CCCATACATATGTGGTACGCAAGTAAGAGTGCCTGCGCATGCCCCATGTGCCCCACCAAGAGCTTTGCAT
CCCATACAAGTCCCCAAAGTGGAGAACCGAACCAATTCTTCGCGGGCAGAACAAAAGCTTCTGCACACGT
CTCCACTCGAATTTGGAGCCGGCCGGCGTGTGCAAAAGAGGTGAATCGAACGAAAGACCCGTGTGTAAAG
CCGCGTTTCCAAAATGTATAAAACCGAGAGCATCTGGCCAATGTGCATCAGTTGTGGTCAGCAGCAAAAT
CAAGTGAATCATCTCAGTGCAACTAAAGGGGGGATCCGATCTCAATATGAAGTTATGCATATTACTGGCC
GTCGTGGCCTTTGTTGGCCTCTCGCTCGGGCAAGGATTCATCAGCTTAGATTGCGGAATGCCCCGTAACG
AGTCTAGTTATACCGACGAGTCCACCGGTTTGAATTTCTCATCCGACGCTGATTTTATTAGCAGCGGAAA
AAGTGGTACCATCAAGACCGAAGACTCTGATTCTGGCGTGAAATACATAAAGCCATATAAGCAGCTTAGG
TATTTTCCTGAAGGAGCACGAAACTGCTATAATCTGACTGTCATGCAGGGCACACATTATCTTATCAGAG
CCGTGTTCGTATATGGAAATTATGACCTCAAACAAAGACCAAAATTTGATCTATATCTTGGCCCCAATTT
CTGGACAACTATAAATTTGCAAGATCCTTCGGGTGGTTTCTATTATCGGATTTGGTTGCAAGATGGTACC
GTAGAGGAGGTAATCCACATGCCAAAGTCAAACAATTTGGATATTTGTTTGGTTAAGACAGGAACAACGA
CGCCATTCATATCATCCTTGGAACTACGTCCCTTGAGAGATGACACCTATACTACTACAACCGGCTCTCT
AAAGCTAATCTCCCGCTGGTATTTCAGGAAGCCTTTCCCCACTCTTGAATCCATCATACGACATCCAGAT
GATGTCCATGACCGTCTATGGGACGTATACCATGCGGATGAAGAATGGACAGATATAAACACCACCACCC
CTGTAAATACAACTGTTAATGCCTTTGATCTGCCACAAGCTATAATTTCAAAGGCTTCCATACCCCAAGT
TGCAAGTGATACATGGAGCACAACCTGGTCGATACAAAACCCGGACGACGACGTTCACGTGTACCTTCAC
TTTGCCGAGATCCAAGCCTTGAAGCCCAGTGATACCAGAGAGTTTAGTATCTTGTGGAATAAAAACACAA
TCATTAGGGATTACTACAGTCCTCTAGAGTTCATGGCTGACACTGTACCTATAAGAACCTCGAGTAAATG
CGGTGACGATGGTTTCTGCTCCCTAGATCTCACAAGAACTAAGTCGTCAACTCTTCCACCATATTGTAAT
GCGATGGAGGTTTTCGGGTTACTCCAGCTTCTTCAGACCGAAACAGATGAAAACGACGTCACTACATTGA
AGAACATTCAAGCCACTTATAGAATACAAAAAACGAACTGGCAAGGAGATCCATGTGTACCTATACAGTT
TATATGGACTGGCCTAAACTGTAGCAACATGTTTCCGTCTATTCCACCAAGAATCACTTCCATAGACTTT
TCTAACTTTGGATTAAATGGGACCATAACAAGTGATATACAATATCTTAACCAGCTACAGAAATTGGACC
TGTCAAATAACAACTTGACGGGAAAGGTGCCTGAATTTCTCGCCAAAATGAAGTTGTTGACATTCATAAA
CTTGAGTGGGAACAATCTTAGCGGCTCAATTCCTCAAAGCCTTCTCAACATGGAAAAGAATGGGCTAATA
ACGTTGCTGTATAATGGAAATAACCTCTGTTTGGATCCATCATGCGAAAGTGAAACTGGTCCTGGGAATA
ACAAAAAGAAACTGGAGGTGCTGTTCCAGGGACCAAGCGGCAATCCCGGCGGCGATCTGGCCCCCCAGAT
GCTGCGCGAGCTGCAGGAGACCAATGCCGCCCTGCAGGACGTGCGCGAGCTGCTGCGCCACCGCGTGAAG
GAGATCACCTTCCTGAAGAACACCGTGATGGAGTGCGACGCCTGCGGCATGCAGCCCTCTAGAGGCTCCG
GCTCCATCATCCCAGTTGAGGAGGAGAACCCGGACTTCTGGAACCGCGAGGCAGCCGAGGCCCTGGGTGC
CGCCAAGAAGCTGCAGCCTGCACAGACAGCCGCCAAGAACCTCATCATCTTCCTGGGCGATGGGATGGGG
GTGTCTACGGTGACAGCTGCCAGGATCCTAAAAGGGCAGAAGAAGGACAAACTGGGGCCTGAGATACCCC
TGGCCATGGACCGCTTCCCATATGTGGCTCTGTCCAAGACATACAATGTAGACAAACATGTGCCAGACAG
TGGAGCCACAGCCACGGCCTACCTGTGCGGGGTCAAGGGCAACTTCCAGACCATTGGCTTGAGTGCAGCC
GCCCGCTTTAACCAGTGCAACACGACACGCGGCAACGAGGTCATCTCCGTGATGAATCGGGCCAAGAAAG
CAGGGAAGTCAGTGGGAGTGGTAACCACCACACGAGTGCAGCACGCCTCGCCAGCCGGCACCTACGCCCA
CACGGTGAACCGCAACTGGTACTCGGACGCCGACGTGCCTGCCTCGGCCCGCCAGGAGGGGTGCCAGGAC
ATCGCTACGCAGCTCATCTCCAACATGGACATTGACGTGATCCTAGGTGGAGGCCGAAAGTACATGTTTC
GCATGGGAACCCCAGACCCTGAGTACCCAGATGACTACAGCCAAGGTGGGACCAGGCTGGACGGGAAGAA
TCTGGTGCAGGAATGGCTGGCGAAGCGCCAGGGTGCCCGGTATGTGTGGAACCGCACTGAGCTCATGCAG
GCTTCCCTGGACCCGTCTGTGACCCATCTCATGGGTCTCTTTGAGCCTGGAGACATGAAATACGAGATCC
ACCGAGACTCCACACTGGACCCCTCCCTGATGGAGATGACAGAGGCTGCCCTGCGCCTGCTGAGCAGGAA
CCCCCGCGGCTTCTTCCTCTTCGTGGAGGGTGGTCGCATCGACCATGGTCATCATGAAAGCAGGGCTTAC
CGGGCACTGACTGAGACGATCATGTTCGACGACGCCATTGAGAGGGCGGGCCAGCTCACCAGCGAGGAGG
ACACGCTGAGCCTCGTCACTGCCGACCACTCCCACGTCTTCTCCTTCGGAGGCTACCCCCTGCGAGGGAG
CTCCATCTTCGGGCTGGCCCCTGGCAAGGCCCGGGACAGGAAGGCCTACACGGTCCTCCTATACGGAAAC
GGTCCAGGCTATGTGCTCAAGGACGGCGCCCGGCCGGATGTTACCGAGAGCGAGAGCGGGAGCCCCGAGT
ATCGGCAGCAGTCAGCAGTGCCCCTGGACGAAGAGACCCACGCAGGCGAGGACGTGGCGGTGTTCGCGCG
CGGCCCGCAGGCGCACCTGGTTCACGGCGTGCAGGAGCAGACCTTCATAGCGCACGTCATGGCCTTCGCC
GCCTGCCTGGAGCCCTACACCGCCTGCGACCTGGCGCCCCCCGCCGGCACCACCGACGCCGCGCACCCGG
GTTCTAGAGGAAGCACCTCCGGCGATAACGATTACAAGGATGATGATGATAAGGCCAGCGGCACCGGTCA
TCATCACCATCACCATTGAGTTTAAACCCGCTGATCAGCCTCGACTGTGCCTTCTAAGGCCTGAGCTCGC
TGATCAGCCTCGATCGAGGATCCAGACATGATAAGATACATTGATGAGTTTGGACAAACCACAACTAGAA
TGCAGTGAAAAAAATGCTTTATTTGTGAAATTTGTGATGCTATTGCTTTATTTGTAACCATTATAAGCTG
CAATAAACAAGTTAACAACAACAATTGCATTCATTTTATGTTTCAGGTTCAGGGGGAGGTGTGGGAGGTT
TTTTAAAGCAAGTAAAACCTCTACAAATGTGGTATGGCTGATTATGATCAGTCGACCTGCAGGCATGCAA
GCTTGGCGTAATCATGGTCATAGCTGTTTCCTGTGTGAAATTGTTATCCGCTCACAATTCCACACAACAT
ACGAGCCGGAAGCATAAAGTGTAAAGCCTGGGGTGCCTAATGAGTGAGCTAACTCACATTAATTGCGTTG
CGCTCACTGCCCGCTTTCCAGTCGGGAAACCTGTCGTGCCAGCTGCATTAATGAATCGGCCAACGCGCGG
GGAGAGGCGGTTTGCGTATTGGGCGCTCTTCCGCTTCCTCGCTCACTGACTCGCTGCGCTCGGTCGTTCG
GCTGCGGCGAGCGGTATCAGCTCACTCAAAGGCGGTAATACGGTTATCCACAGAATCAGGGGATAACGCA
GGAAAGAACATGTGAGCAAAAGGCCAGCAAAAGGCCAGGAACCGTAAAAAGGCCGCGTTGCTGGCGTTTT
TCCATAGGCTCCGCCCCCCTGACGAGCATCACAAAAATCGACGCTCAAGTCAGAGGTGGCGAAACCCGAC
AGGACTATAAAGATACCAGGCGTTTCCCCCTGGAAGCTCCCTCGTGCGCTCTCCTGTTCCGACCCTGCCG
CTTACCGGATACCTGTCCGCCTTTCTCCCTTCGGGAAGCGTGGCGCTTTCTCATAGCTCACGCTGTAGGT
ATCTCAGTTCGGTGTAGGTCGTTCGCTCCAAGCTGGGCTGTGTGCACGAACCCCCCGTTCAGCCCGACCG
CTGCGCCTTATCCGGTAACTATCGTCTTGAGTCCAACCCGGTAAGACACGACTTATCGCCACTGGCAGCA
GCCACTGGTAACAGGATTAGCAGAGCGAGGTATGTAGGCGGTGCTACAGAGTTCTTGAAGTGGTGGCCTA
ACTACGGCTACACTAGAAGAACAGTATTTGGTATCTGCGCTCTGCTGAAGCCAGTTACCTTCGGAAAAAG
AGTTGGTAGCTCTTGATCCGGCAAACAAACCACCGCTGGTAGCGGTGGTTTTTTTGTTTGCAAGCAGCAG
ATTACGCGCAGAAAAAAAGGATCTCAAGAAGATCCTTTGATCTTTTCTACGGGGTCTGACGCTCAGTGGA
ACGAAAACTCACGTTAAGGGATTTTGGTCATGAGATTATCAAAAAGGATCTTCACCTAGATCCTTTTAAA
TTAAAAATGAAGTTTTAAATCAATCTAAAGTATATATGAGTAAACTTGGTCTGACAGTTACCAATGCTTA
ATCAGTGAGGCACCTATCTCAGCGATCTGTCTATTTCGTTCATCCATAGTTGCCTGACTCCCCGTCGTGT
AGATAACTACGATACGGGAGGGCTTACCATCTGGCCCCAGTGCTGCAATGATACCGCGAGACCCACGCTC
ACCGGCTCCAGATTTATCAGCAATAAACCAGCCAGCCGGAAGGGCCGAGCGCAGAAGTGGTCCTGCAACT
TTATCCGCCTCCATCCAGTCTATTAATTGTTGCCGGGAAGCTAGAGTAAGTAGTTCGCCAGTTAATAGTT
TGCGCAACGTTGTTGCCATTGCTACAGGCATCGTGGTGTCACGCTCGTCGTTTGGTATGGCTTCATTCAG
CTCCGGTTCCCAACGATCAAGGCGAGTTACATGATCCCCCATGTTGTGCAAAAAAGCGGTTAGCTCCTTC
GGTCCTCCGATCGTTGTCAGAAGTAAGTTGGCCGCAGTGTTATCACTCATGGTTATGGCAGCACTGCATA
ATTCTCTTACTGTCATGCCATCCGTAAGATGCTTTTCTGTGACTGGTGAGTACTCAACCAAGTCATTCTG
AGAATAGTGTATGCGGCGACCGAGTTGCTCTTGCCCGGCGTCAATACGGGATAATACCGCGCCACATAGC
AGAACTTTAAAAGTGCTCATCATTGGAAAACGTTCTTCGGGGCGAAAACTCTCAAGGATCTTACCGCTGT
TGAGATCCAGTTCGATGTAACCCACTCGTGCACCCAACTGATCTTCAGCATCTTTTACTTTCACCAGCGT
TTCTGGGTGAGCAAAAACAGGAAGGCAAAATGCCGCAAAAAAGGGAATAAGGGCGACACGGAAATGTTGA
ATACTCATACTCTTCCTTTTTCAATATTATTGAAGCATTTATCAGGGTTATTGTCTCATGAGCGGATACA
TATTTGAATGTATTTAGAAAAATAAACAAATAGGGGTTCCGCGCACATTTCCCCGAAAAGTGCCACCTGA
CGTCTAAGAAACCATTATTATCATGACATTAACCTATAAAAATAGGCGTATCACGAGGCCCTTTCGTCTC
GCGCGTTTCGGTGATGACGGTGAAAACCTCTGACACATGCAGCTCCCGGAGACGGTCACAGCTTGTCTGT
AAGCGGATGCCGGGAGCAGACAAGCCCGTCAGGGCGCGTCAGCGGGTGTTGGCGGGTGTCGGGGCTGGCT
TAACTATGCGGCATCAGAGCAGATTGTACTGAGAGTGCACCATATGCGGTGTGAAATACCGCACAGATGC
GTAAGGAGAAAATACCGCATCAGGCGCCATTCGCCATTCAGGCTGCGCAACTGTTGGGAAGGGCGATCGG
TGCGGGCCTCTTCGCTATTACGCCAGCTGGCGAAAGGGGGATGTGCTGCAAGGCGATTAAGTTGGGTAAC
GCCAGGGTTTTCCCAGTCACGACGTT
Features (pLannotate 1.2.2; 19 found; start..end, strand, type, name):
     23..449     +  promoter       MT promoter: Drosophila metallothionein promoter
    467..520     +  sig_peptide    BiP signal sequence: Drosophila BiP signal sequence
    521..2050    +  CDS            Y4245_ARATH (fragment): Experimental evidence at protein level: Swiss-Prot protein existence level 1. From Arabidopsis thaliana (Mouse-ear cress).
   2078..2257    +  CDS            Comp (fragment): COMP_RAT - Experimental evidence at protein level: Swiss-Prot protein existence level 1. May play a role in the structural integrity of cartilage via its interaction with other extracellular matrix proteins such as the collagens and fibronectin. Can mediate the interaction of chondrocytes with the cartilage extracellular matrix through interaction with cell surface integrin receptors. Could play a role in the pathogenesis of osteoarthritis. Potent suppressor of apoptosis in both primary chondrocytes and transformed cells. Suppresses apoptosis by blocking the activation of caspase-3 and by indu
   2245..3697    +  CDS            SEAP (fragment): secreted alkaline phosphatase from human placenta The natural enzyme has a C-terminal transmembrane sequence that is replaced by a GPI anchor.
   3734..3763    +  CDS            2xFLAG (fragment): two tandem FLAG® epitope tags
   3869..4003    -  polyA_signal   SV40 poly(A) signal: SV40 polyadenylation signal
   4026..4110    -  CDS            large T antigen (fragment): large T antigen from SV40 (simian virus 40)
   4110..4134    +  misc_feature   MCS (fragment): pUC18/19 multiple cloning site
   4171..4187    -  protein_bind   lac operator: The lac repressor binds to the lac operator to inhibit transcription in E. coli. This inhibition can be relieved by adding lactose or isopropyl-β-D-thiogalactopyranoside (IPTG). lac repressor encoded by lacI
   4195..4225    -  promoter       lac promoter: promoter for the E. coli lac operon
   4240..4261    -  protein_bind   CAP binding site: CAP binding activates transcription in the presence of cAMP. E. coli catabolite activator protein
   4274..4366    -  CDS            lacI (fragment): lac repressor; lacI; The lac repressor binds to the lac operator to inhibit transcription in E. coli. This inhibition can be relieved by adding lactose or isopropyl-β-D-thiogalactopyranoside (IPTG).
   4549..5137    -  rep_origin     ori: high-copy-number ColE1/pMB1/pBR322/pUC origin of replication
   5308..6168    -  CDS            AmpR: β-lactamase; bla; confers resistance to ampicillin, carbenicillin, and related antibiotics
   6169..6273    -  promoter       AmpR promoter: bla
   6368..6403    +  CDS            rop (fragment): Rop protein, which maintains plasmids at low copy number; rop
   6505..6604    +  misc_feature   bom (fragment): basis of mobility region from pBR322
   6610..21      -  CDS            lacZα (fragment) (across the origin): LacZα fragment of β-galactosidase; lacZ fragment
