[The description below was written by a language model from this plasmid's Addgene catalogue record and pLannotate feature annotations shown in this document.]
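Description:
AT4G20450 N11_pECIA14 is an insect-cell expression plasmid built on the pECIA14 backbone and designed to produce a secreted "prey" protein in Drosophila cell culture. It is maintained in E. coli through a high-copy ColE1/pUC-type origin and an ampicillin resistance gene (β-lactamase with its own promoter). The remaining bacterial annotations (lac promoter/operator, and fragments of lacZα, lacI, rop and bom) are backbone remnants of pUC/pBR322-type cloning vectors with no stated role in the construct's function.

The expression cassette is driven by the Drosophila metallothionein promoter, which is induced by adding copper sulfate to the culture. Downstream, a Drosophila BiP signal sequence directs the product into the secretory pathway. It is followed by the extracellular domain of the Arabidopsis thaliana leucine-rich repeat receptor kinase encoded by AT4G20450, inserted by ligation-independent cloning. The ectodomain is fused at its C-terminus to the pentamerising coiled-coil helix of rat COMP, human placental alkaline phosphatase, a FLAG epitope and a hexahistidine tag. The His tag is described by the depositor but not picked up in the feature table. An SV40 polyadenylation signal lies after the cassette, although it is annotated on the opposite strand.

In this design, COMP-mediated pentamerisation raises the avidity of the prey, helping weak ectodomain interactions to be detected, while alkaline phosphatase provides an enzymatic readout of binding. The plasmid is meant to be used with the matching bait vector in pECIA2, as part of an extracellular interaction screen mapping the network of Arabidopsis LRR receptor kinase ectodomains.
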