Addgene plasmid #114759: AT4G20450 N11_pECIA14
Purpose: Prey vector AT4G20450 N11_pECIA14 should be used with bait vector AT4G20450 N11_pECIA2.
Depositing lab: Youssef Belkhadir. Depositing organization: Gregor Mendel Institute of Molecular Plant Biology. Publication: An extracellular network of Arabidopsis leucine-rich repeat receptor kinases. Smakowska-Luzan E, Mott GA, Parys K, Stegmann M, Howton TC, Layeghifard M, Neuhold J, Lehner A, Kong J, Grunwald K, Weinberger N, Satbhai SB, Mayer D, Busch W, Madalinski M, Stolt-Bergner P, Provart NJ, Mukhtar MS, Zipfel C, Desveaux D, Guttman DS, Belkhadir Y. Nature. 2018 Jan 18;553(7688):342-346. doi: 10.1038/nature25184. Epub 2018 Jan 10. PubMed 29320478.
Backbone
  Vector backbone: pECIA14
  Backbone manufacturer: Chris Garcia (Addgene plasmid # 47051)
  Vector type: Insect Expression
Growth in bacteria
  Bacterial resistance: Ampicillin, 100 μg/mL
  Growth temperature: 37°C
  Growth strain: DH5alpha
  Copy number: High Copy
Gene/Insert
  Gene/Insert name: AT4G20450
  Species: A. thaliana (mustard weed)
  Entrez Gene: AT4G20450 (a.k.a. AT4G20450, F9F13.100, F9F13_100)
  Promoter: Metallothionein (Copper-Inducible)
  Cloning method: Ligation Independent Cloning
Terms and licenses: Academic/Nonprofit Terms; Industry Terms: Not Available to Industry
Depositor comments: Plasmid for secreted expression in Drosophila cell culture by induction via CuSO4. Insert is an extracellular domain of indicated LRR-RK, C-terminally tagged with Pentameric rat COMP helix, Alkaline Phosphatase (human, placental), Flag, and hexahistidine tags. Insert Protein Sequence: QGFISLDCGMPRNESSYTDESTGLNFSSDADFISSGKSGTIKTEDSDSGVKYIKPYKQLRYFPEGARNCYNLTVMQGTHYLIRAVFVYGNYDLKQRPKFDLYLGPNFWTTINLQDPSGGFYYRIWLQDGTVEEVIHMPKSNNLDICLVKTGTTTPFISSLELRPLRDDTYTTTTGSLKLISRWYFRKPFPTLESIIRHPDDVHDRLWDVYHADEEWTDINTTTPVNTTVNAFDLPQAIISKASIPQVASDTWSTTWSIQNPDDDVHVYLHFAEIQALKPSDTREFSILWNKNTIIRDYYSPLEFMADTVPIRTSSKCGDDGFCSLDLTRTKSSTLPPYCNAMEVFGLLQLLQTETDENDVTTLKNIQATYRIQKTNWQGDPCVPIQFIWTGLNCSNMFPSIPPRITSIDFSNFGLNGTITSDIQYLNQLQKLDLSNNNLTGKVPEFLAKMKLLTFINLSGNNLSGSIPQSLLNMEKNGLITLLYNGNNLCLDPSCESETGPGNNKKK
How to cite: AT4G20450 N11_pECIA14 was a gift from Youssef Belkhadir (Addgene plasmid # 114759 ; http://n2t.net/addgene:114759 ; RRID:Addgene_114759)
